>Addgene plasmid #8364 | pAd-Track SIRT1 siRNA | addgene partial sequence | sequence record 17054 | 8364 with H1
TGGATTTGGGAATCTTATAAGTTCTGTATGAGACCACAGATCCCCGATGAAGTCGACCTCCTCATTCAAG
AGATGAGGAGGTCGACTTCATCTTTTTGGAAAAGCTTTCTAGAGGATCTGGGCGTGGTTAAGGGTGGGAA
AGAATATATAAGGTGGGGGTCTTATGTAGTTTTGTATCTGTTTTGCAGCAGCCGCCGCCGCCATGAGCAC
CAACTCGTTTGATGGAAGCATTGTGAGCTCATATTTGACAACGCGCATGCCCCCATGGGCCGGGGTGCGT
CAGAATGTGATGGGCTCCAGCATTGATGGTCGCCCCGTCCTGCCCGCAAACTCTACTACCTTGACCTACG
AGACCGTGTCTGGAACGCCGTTGGAGACTGCAGCCTCCGCCGCCGCTTCAGCCGCTGCAGCCACCGCCCG
CGGGATTGTGACTGACTTTGCTTTCCTGAGCCCGCTTGCAAGCAGTGCAGCTTCCCGTTCATCCGCCCGC
GATGACAAGTTGACGGCTCTTTTGGCACAATTGGATTCTTTGACCCGGGAACTTAATGTCGTTTCTCAGC
AGCTGTTGGATCTGCGCCAGCAGGTTTCTGCCCTGAAGGCTTCCTCCCCTCCCAATGCGGTTTAAAACAT
AAATAAAAAACCAGACTCTGTTTGGATTTGGATCAAGCAAGTGTCTTGCTGTCTTTATTTAGGGGTTTTG
CGCGCGCGGTAGGCCCGGGACCAGCGGTCTCGGTCGTTGAGGGTCCTGTGTATTTTTTCCAGGACGTGGT
AAAGGTGACTCTGGATGTTCAGATACATGGGGCATAAGCCCGTCTCTGGGGTGGAGGTAGCACCACTGCA
GAGCTTCATGCTGCGGGGGTGGTGTTGTANATGATCCAGTCGTAGCAGGAGCGCTGGGCGTGGTGCCTAA
AAATGTCTTTCAGTAGCAAGCTGATTGCCAGGGGCAGGCCCTNGGTGTAAGTGTTAAAAAGCGGTTAA
