[The description below was written by a language model from this plasmid's Addgene catalogue record.]
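Description:
pAd-Track SIRT1 siRNA is an adenoviral shuttle plasmid for RNA interference against SIRT1, built on the pAd-Track backbone (about 8.3 kb without insert). It is classed as a mammalian expression, adenoviral and RNAi vector, and it is maintained in bacteria as a high-copy plasmid under kanamycin selection. No feature table accompanies the record, so the origin of replication, viral elements and any reporter cassette are not itemised. pAd-Track vectors are generally known as the shuttle component of the AdEasy system. In that system, the shuttle is recombined with an adenoviral backbone plasmid to produce a recombinant adenoviral genome, and a separate GFP cassette is normally present so that transfected or infected cells can be tracked. Those features are general properties of the backbone family and are not confirmed by this entry.

The payload is a short insert of roughly 200 bp, placed between KpnI and HindIII sites that both remain intact. It is described as an siRNA directed against SIRT1, the NAD-dependent deacetylase also called SIR2 or SIR2alpha. Human, mouse and rat are all listed as species, which suggests the targeted region is conserved among them, although the record does not say so explicitly. An insert of this size would fit a small hairpin expression cassette. However, the promoter driving the RNA, the hairpin design and the target sequence are not stated.

The plasmid is suited to generating recombinant adenovirus for efficient SIRT1 knockdown in mammalian cells or tissues. The associated publication concerns nutrient control of glucose homeostasis through a PGC-1alpha and SIRT1 complex, which points to loss-of-function studies of SIRT1 in metabolic regulation.
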