Addgene plasmid #8364: pAd-Track SIRT1 siRNA
Depositing lab: Pere Puigserver. Depositing organization: Johns Hopkins University and School of Medicine. Publication: Nutrient control of glucose homeostasis through a complex of PGC-1alpha and SIRT1. Rodgers JT, Lerin C, Haas W, Gygi SP, Spiegelman BM, Puigserver P. Nature 2005 Mar 3;434(7029):113-8. 10.1038/nature03354 PubMed 15744310.
Backbone
  Vector backbone: pAd-Track
  Backbone size w/o insert (bp): 8320
  Vector type: Mammalian Expression, Adenoviral, RNAi
Growth in bacteria
  Bacterial resistance: Kanamycin, 50 μg/mL
  Growth temperature: 37°C
  Growth strain: DH5alpha
  Copy number: High Copy
Gene/Insert
  Gene/Insert name: SIRT1 (alt name: siRNA SIRT1)
  Species: H. sapiens (human), M. musculus (mouse), R. norvegicus (rat)
  Insert size (bp): 200
  Entrez Gene: SIRT1 (a.k.a. SIR2, SIR2L1, SIR2alpha)
  Cloning method: Restriction Enzyme; 5′ cloning site Kpn I (not destroyed); 3′ cloning site Hind III (not destroyed)
  Sequencing primers: 5′ none
Terms and licenses: Academic/Nonprofit Terms; Industry Terms: Not Available to Industry
How to cite: pAd-Track SIRT1 siRNA was a gift from Pere Puigserver (Addgene plasmid # 8364)
